>Addgene plasmid #214691 | pDual_dsCas9_Blast_hs_TP73 | addgene full sequence | sequence record 428772 | Addgene NGS Result
GTCGACGGATCGGGAGATCTCCCGATCCCCTATGGTGCACTCTCAGTACAATCTGCTCTGATGCCGCATA
GTTAAGCCAGTATCTGCTCCCTGCTTGTGTGTTGGAGGTCGCTGAGTAGTGCGCGAGCAAAATTTAAGCT
ACAACAAGGCAAGGCTTGACCGACAATTGCATGAAGAATCTGCTTAGGGTTAGGCGTTTTGCGCTGCTTC
GCGATGTACGGGCCAGATATACGCGTTGACATTGATTATTGACTAGTTATTAATAGTAATCAATTACGGG
GTCATTAGTTCATAGCCCATATATGGAGTTCCGCGTTACATAACTTACGGTAAATGGCCCGCCTGGCTGA
CCGCCCAACGACCCCCGCCCATTGACGTCAATAATGACGTATGTTCCCATAGTAACGCCAATAGGGACTT
TCCATTGACGTCAATGGGTGGAGTATTTACGGTAAACTGCCCACTTGGCAGTACATCAAGTGTATCATAT
GCCAAGTACGCCCCCTATTGACGTCAATGACGGTAAATGGCCCGCCTGGCATTATGCCCAGTACATGACC
TTATGGGACTTTCCTACTTGGCAGTACATCTACGTATTAGTCATCGCTATTACCATGGTGATGCGGTTTT
GGCAGTACATCAATGGGCGTGGATAGCGGTTTGACTCACGGGGATTTCCAAGTCTCCACCCCATTGACGT
CAATGGGAGTTTGTTTTGGCACCAAAATCAACGGGACTTTCCAAAATGTCGTAACAACTCCGCCCCATTG
ACGCAAATGGGCGGTAGGCGTGTACGGTGGGAGGTCTATATAAGCAGCGCGTTTTGCCTGTACTGGGTCT
CTCTGGTTAGACCAGATCTGAGCCTGGGAGCTCTCTGGCTAACTAGGGAACCCACTGCTTAAGCCTCAAT
AAAGCTTGCCTTGAGTGCTTCAAGTAGTGTGTGCCCGTCTGTTGTGTGACTCTGGTAACTAGAGATCCCT
CAGACCCTTTTAGTCAGTGTGGAAAATCTCTAGCAGTGGCGCCCGAACAGGGACTTGAAAGCGAAAGGGA
AACCAGAGGAGCTCTCTCGACGCAGGACTCGGCTTGCTGAAGCGCGCACGGCAAGAGGCGAGGGGCGGCG
ACTGGTGAGTACGCCAAAAATTTTGACTAGCGGAGGCTAGAAGGAGAGAGATGGGTGCGAGAGCGTCAGT
ATTAAGCGGGGGAGAATTAGATCGCGATGGGAAAAAATTCGGTTAAGGCCAGGGGGAAAGAAAAAATATA
AATTAAAACATATAGTATGGGCAAGCAGGGAGCTAGAACGATTCGCAGTTAATCCTGGCCTGTTAGAAAC
ATCAGAAGGCTGTAGACAAATACTGGGACAGCTACAACCATCCCTTCAGACAGGATCAGAAGAACTTAGA
TCATTATATAATACAGTAGCAACCCTCTATTGTGTGCATCAAAGGATAGAGATAAAAGACACCAAGGAAG
CTTTAGACAAGATAGAGGAAGAGCAAAACAAAAGTAAGACCACCGCACAGCAAGCGGCCGCTGATCTTCA
GACCTGGAGGAGGAGATATGAGGGACAATTGGAGAAGTGAATTATATAAATATAAAGTAGTAAAAATTGA
ACCATTAGGAGTAGCACCCACCAAGGCAAAGAGAAGAGTGGTGCAGAGAGAAAAAAGAGCAGTGGGAATA
GGAGCTTTGTTCCTTGGGTTCTTGGGAGCAGCAGGAAGCACTATGGGCGCAGCGTCAATGACGCTGACGG
TACAGGCCAGACAATTATTGTCTGGTATAGTGCAGCAGCAGAACAATTTGCTGAGGGCTATTGAGGCGCA
ACAGCATCTGTTGCAACTCACAGTCTGGGGCATCAAGCAGCTCCAGGCAAGAATCCTGGCTGTGGAAAGA
TACCTAAAGGATCAACAGCTCCTGGGGATTTGGGGTTGCTCTGGAAAACTCATTTGCACCACTGCTGTGC
CTTGGAATGCTAGTTGGAGTAATAAATCTCTGGAACAGATTTGGAATCACACGACCTGGATGGAGTGGGA
CAGAGAAATTAACAATTACACAAGCTTAATACACTCCTTAATTGAAGAATCGCAAAACCAGCAAGAAAAG
AATGAACAAGAATTATTGGAATTAGATAAATGGGCAAGTTTGTGGAATTGGTTTAACATAACAAATTGGC
TGTGGTATATAAAATTATTCATAATGATAGTAGGAGGCTTGGTAGGTTTAAGAATAGTTTTTGCTGTACT
TTCTATAGTGAATAGAGTTAGGCAGGGATATTCACCATTATCGTTTCAGACCCACCTCCCAACCCCGAGG
GGACCCGACAGGCCCGAAGGAATAGAAGAAGAAGGTGGAGAGAGAGACAGAGACAGATCCATTCGATTAG
TGAACGGATCGGCACTGCGTGCGCCAATTCTGCAGACAAATGGCAGTATTCATCCACAATTTTAAAAGAA
AAGGGGGGATTGGGGGGTACAGTGCAGGGGAAAGAATAGTAGACATAATAGCAACAGACATACAAACTAA
AGAATTACAAAAACAAATTACAAAAATTCAAAATTTTCGGGTTTATTACAGGGACAGCAGAGATCCAGTT
TGGTTAATTAAGGTACCGAGGGCCTATTTCCCATGATTCCTTCATATTTGCATATACGATACAAGGCTGT
TAGAGAGATAATTAGAATTAATTTGACTGTAAACACAAAGATATTAGTACAAAATACGTGACGTAGAAAG
TAATAATTTCTTGGGTAGTTTGCAGTTTTAAAATTATGTTTTAAAATGGACTATCATATGCTTACCGTAA
CTTGAAAGTATTTCGATTTCTTGGCTTTATATATCTTGTGGAAAGGACGAAACCTGCAGCCTTCGGTTTC
CAGCCGCGGTTTTAGAGCTAGAAATAGCAAGTTAAAATAAGGCTAGTCCGTTATCAACTTGAAAAAGTGG
CACCGAGTCGGTGCTTTTTTGTTTTAGAGCTAGAAATAGCAAGTTAAAATAAGGCTAGTCCGTTTTTAGC
GCGTGCGCCAATTCTGCAGACAAATGGCTCTAGAGAGGGCCTATTTCCCATGATTCCTTCATATTTGCAT
ATACGATACAAGGCTGTTAGAGAGATAATTGGAATTAATTTGACTGTAAACACAAAGATATTAGTACAAA
ATACGTGACGTAGAAAGTAATAATTTCTTGGGTAGTTTGCAGTTTTAAAATTATGTTTTAAAATGGACTA
TCATATGCTTACCGTAACTTGAAAGTATTTCGATTTCTTGGCTTTATATATCTTGTGGAAAGGACCGTCT
CTCAGCATGGACGTCTTCCACCGTTTTAGAGCTAGAAATAGCAAGTTAAAATAAGGCTAGTCCGTTATCA
ACTTGAAAAAGTGGCACCGAGTCGGTGCTTTTTTGAATTCGCTAGCTAGGTCTTGAAAGGAGTGGGAATT
GGCTCCGGTGCCCGTCAGTGGGCAGAGCGCACATCGCCCACAGTCCCCGAGAAGTTGGGGGGAGGGGTCG
GCAATTGATCCGGTGCCTAGAGAAGGTGGCGCGGGGTAAACTGGGAAAGTGATGTCGTGTACTGGCTCCG
CCTTTTTCCCGAGGGTGGGGGAGAACCGTATATAAGTGCAGTAGTCGCCGTGAACGTTCTTTTTCGCAAC
GGGTTTGCCGCCAGAACACAGGACCGGTTCTAGAGCCACCATGGGAGTGCAGGTGGAAACCATCTCCCCA
GGTGACGGGCGCACCTTCCCCAAGCGCGGCCAGACCTGTGTGGTGCACTACACCGGGATGCTTGAAGATG
GAAAGAAAGTCGATTCCTCCCGGGACAGAAACAAGCCCTTTAAGTTTATGCTAGGCAAGCAGGAGGTGAT
CCGAGGCTGGGAAGAAGGGGTTGCCCAGATGAGTGTGGGTCAGAGAGCCAAACTGACTATATCTCCAGAT
TATGCCTATGGTGCCACTGGGCACCCAGGCATCATCCCACCACATGCCACTCTCGTCTTCGATGTGGAGC
TTCTAAAACCGGAACCGGCTAGCATGGACAAGAAGTACAGCATCGGCCTGGACATCGGCACCAACTCTGT
GGGCTGGGCCGTGATCACCGACGAGTACAAGGTGCCCAGCAAGAAATTCAAGGTGCTGGGCAACACCGAC
CGGCACAGCATCAAGAAGAACCTGATCGGAGCCCTGCTGTTCGACAGCGGCGAAACAGCCGAGGCCACCC
GGCTGAAGAGAACCGCCAGAAGAAGATACACCAGACGGAAGAACCGGATCTGCTATCTGCAAGAGATCTT
CAGCAACGAGATGGCCAAGGTGGACGACAGCTTCTTCCACAGACTGGAAGAGTCCTTCCTGGTGGAAGAG
GATAAGAAGCACGAGCGGCACCCCATCTTCGGCAACATCGTGGACGAGGTGGCCTACCACGAGAAGTACC
CCACCATCTACCACCTGAGAAAGAAACTGGTGGACAGCACCGACAAGGCCGACCTGCGGCTGATCTATCT
GGCCCTGGCCCACATGATCAAGTTCCGGGGCCACTTCCTGATCGAGGGCGACCTGAACCCCGACAACAGC
GACGTGGACAAGCTGTTCATCCAGCTGGTGCAGACCTACAACCAGCTGTTCGAGGAAAACCCCATCAACG
CCAGCGGCGTGGACGCCAAGGCCATCCTGTCTGCCAGACTGAGCAAGAGCAGACGGCTGGAAAATCTGAT
CGCCCAGCTGCCCGGCGAGAAGAAGAATGGCCTGTTCGGAAACCTGATTGCCCTGAGCCTGGGCCTGACC
CCCAACTTCAAGAGCAACTTCGACCTGGCCGAGGATGCCAAACTGCAGCTGAGCAAGGACACCTACGACG
ACGACCTGGACAACCTGCTGGCCCAGATCGGCGACCAGTACGCCGACCTGTTTCTGGCCGCCAAGAACCT
GTCCGACGCCATCCTGCTGAGCGACATCCTGAGAGTGAACACCGAGATCACCAAGGCCCCCCTGAGCGCC
TCTATGATCAAGAGATACGACGAGCACCACCAGGACCTGACCCTGCTGAAAGCTCTCGTGCGGCAGCAGC
TGCCTGAGAAGTACAAAGAGATTTTCTTCGACCAGAGCAAGAACGGCTACGCCGGCTACATTGACGGCGG
AGCCAGCCAGGAAGAGTTCTACAAGTTCATCAAGCCCATCCTGGAAAAGATGGACGGCACCGAGGAACTG
CTCGTGAAGCTGAACAGAGAGGACCTGCTGCGGAAGCAGCGGACCTTCGACAACGGCAGCATCCCCCACC
AGATCCACCTGGGAGAGCTGCACGCCATTCTGCGGCGGCAGGAAGATTTTTACCCATTCCTGAAGGACAA
CCGGGAAAAGATCGAGAAGATCCTGACCTTCCGCATCCCCTACTACGTGGGCCCTCTGGCCAGGGGAAAC
AGCAGATTCGCCTGGATGACCAGAAAGAGCGAGGAAACCATCACCCCCTGGAACTTCGAGGAAGTGGTGG
ACAAGGGCGCTTCCGCCCAGAGCTTCATCGAGCGGATGACCAACTTCGATAAGAACCTGCCCAACGAGAA
GGTGCTGCCCAAGCACAGCCTGCTGTACGAGTACTTCACCGTGTATAACGAGCTGACCAAAGTGAAATAC
GTGACCGAGGGAATGAGAAAGCCCGCCTTCCTGAGCGGCGAGCAGAAAAAGGCCATCGTGGACCTGCTGT
TCAAGACCAACCGGAAAGTGACCGTGAAGCAGCTGAAAGAGGACTACTTCAAGAAAATCGAGTGCTTCGA
CTCCGTGGAAATCTCCGGCGTGGAAGATCGGTTCAACGCCTCCCTGGGCACATACCACGATCTGCTGAAA
ATTATCAAGGACAAGGACTTCCTGGACAATGAGGAAAACGAGGACATTCTGGAAGATATCGTGCTGACCC
TGACACTGTTTGAGGACAGAGAGATGATCGAGGAACGGCTGAAAACCTATGCCCACCTGTTCGACGACAA
AGTGATGAAGCAGCTGAAGCGGCGGAGATACACCGGCTGGGGCAGGCTGAGCCGGAAGCTGATCAACGGC
ATCCGGGACAAGCAGTCCGGCAAGACAATCCTGGATTTCCTGAAGTCCGACGGCTTCGCCAACAGAAACT
TCATGCAGCTGATCCACGACGACAGCCTGACCTTTAAAGAGGACATCCAGAAAGCCCAGGTGTCCGGCCA
GGGCGATAGCCTGCACGAGCACATTGCCAATCTGGCCGGCAGCCCCGCCATTAAGAAGGGCATCCTGCAG
ACAGTGAAGGTGGTGGACGAGCTCGTGAAAGTGATGGGCCGGCACAAGCCCGAGAACATCGTGATCGAAA
TGGCCAGAGAGAACCAGACCACCCAGAAGGGACAGAAGAACAGCCGCGAGAGAATGAAGCGGATCGAAGA
GGGCATCAAAGAGCTGGGCAGCCAGATCCTGAAAGAACACCCCGTGGAAAACACCCAGCTGCAGAACGAG
AAGCTGTACCTGTACTACCTGCAGAATGGGCGGGATATGTACGTGGACCAGGAACTGGACATCAACCGGC
TGTCCGACTACGATGTGGACCATATCGTGCCTCAGAGCTTTCTGAAGGACGACTCCATCGACAACAAGGT
GCTGACCAGAAGCGACAAGAACCGGGGCAAGAGCGACAACGTGCCCTCCGAAGAGGTCGTGAAGAAGATG
AAGAACTACTGGCGGCAGCTGCTGAACGCCAAGCTGATTACCCAGAGAAAGTTCGACAATCTGACCAAGG
CCGAGAGAGGCGGCCTGAGCGAACTGGATAAGGCCGGCTTCATCAAGAGACAGCTGGTGGAAACCCGGCA
GATCACAAAGCACGTGGCACAGATCCTGGACTCCCGGATGAACACTAAGTACGACGAGAATGACAAGCTG
ATCCGGGAAGTGAAAGTGATCACCCTGAAGTCCAAGCTGGTGTCCGATTTCCGGAAGGATTTCCAGTTTT
ACAAAGTGCGCGAGATCAACAACTACCACCACGCCCACGACGCCTACCTGAACGCCGTCGTGGGAACCGC
CCTGATCAAAAAGTACCCTAAGCTGGAAAGCGAGTTCGTGTACGGCGACTACAAGGTGTACGACGTGCGG
AAGATGATCGCCAAGAGCGAGCAGGAAATCGGCAAGGCTACCGCCAAGTACTTCTTCTACAGCAACATCA
TGAACTTTTTCAAGACCGAGATTACCCTGGCCAACGGCGAGATCCGGAAGCGGCCTCTGATCGAGACAAA
CGGCGAAACCGGGGAGATCGTGTGGGATAAGGGCCGGGATTTTGCCACCGTGCGGAAAGTGCTGAGCATG
CCCCAAGTGAATATCGTGAAAAAGACCGAGGTGCAGACAGGCGGCTTCAGCAAAGAGTCTATCCTGCCCA
AGAGGAACAGCGATAAGCTGATCGCCAGAAAGAAGGACTGGGACCCTAAGAAGTACGGCGGCTTCGACAG
CCCCACCGTGGCCTATTCTGTGCTGGTGGTGGCCAAAGTGGAAAAGGGCAAGTCCAAGAAACTGAAGAGT
GTGAAAGAGCTGCTGGGGATCACCATCATGGAAAGAAGCAGCTTCGAGAAGAATCCCATCGACTTTCTGG
AAGCCAAGGGCTACAAAGAAGTGAAAAAGGACCTGATCATCAAGCTGCCTAAGTACTCCCTGTTCGAGCT
GGAAAACGGCCGGAAGAGAATGCTGGCCTCTGCCGGCGAACTGCAGAAGGGAAACGAACTGGCCCTGCCC
TCCAAATATGTGAACTTCCTGTACCTGGCCAGCCACTATGAGAAGCTGAAGGGCTCCCCCGAGGATAATG
AGCAGAAACAGCTGTTTGTGGAACAGCACAAGCACTACCTGGACGAGATCATCGAGCAGATCAGCGAGTT
CTCCAAGAGAGTGATCCTGGCCGACGCTAATCTGGACAAAGTGCTGTCCGCCTACAACAAGCACCGGGAT
AAGCCCATCAGAGAGCAGGCCGAGAATATCATCCACCTGTTTACCCTGACCAATCTGGGAGCCCCTGCCG
CCTTCAAGTACTTTGACACCACCATCGACCGGAAGAGGTACACCAGCACCAAAGAGGTGCTGGACGCCAC
CCTGATCCACCAGAGCATCACCGGCCTGTACGAGACACGGATCGACCTGTCTCAGCTGGGAGGCGACAAG
CGACCTGCCGCCACAAAGAAGGCTGGACAGGCTAAGAAGAAGAAAGATTACAAAGACGATGACGATAAGG
GATCCGGAGCTACTAACTTCAGCCTGCTGAAGCAGGCTGGGGACGTGGAGGAGAACCCTGGACCTAGGAT
GGCCAAGCCTTTGTCTCAAGAAGAATCCACCCTCATTGAAAGAGCAACGGCTACAATCAACAGCATCCCC
ATCTCTGAAGACTACAGCGTCGCCAGCGCAGCTCTCTCTAGCGACGGCCGCATCTTCACTGGTGTCAATG
TATATCATTTTACTGGGGGACCTTGTGCAGAACTCGTGGTGCTGGGCACTGCTGCTGCTGCGGCAGCTGG
CAACCTGACTTGTATCGTCGCGATCGGAAATGAGAACAGGGGCATCTTGAGCCCCTGCGGACGGTGCCGA
CAGGTGCTTCTCGATCTGCATCCTGGGATCAAAGCCATAGTGAAGGACAGTGATGGACAGCCGACGGCAG
TTGGGATTCGTGAATTGCTGCCCTCTGGTTATGTGTGGGAGGGCGATCCTAAGTCGACAATCAACCTCTG
GATTACAAAATTTGTGAAAGATTGACTGGTATTCTTAACTATGTTGCTCCTTTTACGCTATGTGGATACG
CTGCTTTAATGCCTTTGTATCATGCTATTGCTTCCCGTATGGCTTTCATTTTCTCCTCCTTGTATAAATC
CTGGTTGCTGTCTCTTTATGAGGAGTTGTGGCCCGTTGTCAGGCAACGTGGCGTGGTGTGCACTGTGTTT
GCTGACGCAACCCCCACTGGTTGGGGCATTGCCACCACCTGTCAGCTCCTTTCCGGGACTTTCGCTTTCC
CCCTCCCTATTGCCACGGCGGAACTCATCGCCGCCTGCCTTGCCCGCTGCTGGACAGGGGCTCGGCTGTT
GGGCACTGACAATTCCGTGGTGTTGTCGGGGAAATCATCGTCCTTTCCTTGGCTGCTCGCCTGTGTTGCC
ACCTGGATTCTGCGCGGGACGTCCTTCTGCTACGTCCCTTCGGCCCTCAATCCAGCGGACCTTCCTTCCC
GCGGCCTGCTGCCGGCTCTGCGGCCTCTTCCGCGTCTTCGCCTTCGCCCTCAGACGAGTCGGATCTCCCT
TTGGGCCGCCTCCCCGCGTCGACTTTAAGACCAATGACTTACAAGGCAGCTGTAGATCTTAGCCACTTTT
TAAAAGAAAAGGGGGGACTGGAAGGGCTAATTCACTCCCAACGAAGACAAGATCTGCTTTTTGCTTGTAC
TGGGTCTCTCTGGTTAGACCAGATCTGAGCCTGGGAGCTCTCTGGCTAACTAGGGAACCCACTGCTTAAG
CCTCAATAAAGCTTGCCTTGAGTGCTTCAAGTAGTGTGTGCCCGTCTGTTGTGTGACTCTGGTAACTAGA
GATCCCTCAGACCCTTTTAGTCAGTGTGGAAAATCTCTAGCAGGGCCCGTTTAAACCCGCTGATCAGCCT
CGACTGTGCCTTCTAGTTGCCAGCCATCTGTTGTTTGCCCCTCCCCCGTGCCTTCCTTGACCCTGGAAGG
TGCCACTCCCACTGTCCTTTCCTAATAAAATGAGGAAATTGCATCGCATTGTCTGAGTAGGTGTCATTCT
ATTCTGGGGGGTGGGGTGGGGCAGGACAGCAAGGGGGAGGATTGGGAAGACAATAGCAGGCATGCTGGGG
ATGCGGTGGGCTCTATGGCTTCTGAGGCGGAAAGAACCAGCTGGGGCTCTAGGGGGTATCCCC
[124 nt withheld, positions 9864-9987]
C
[91 nt withheld, positions 9989-10079]
A
[49 nt withheld, positions 10081-10129]
CCTTTGACGTTGGAGTCCACGTTCTTT
[37 nt withheld, positions 10157-10193]
ACCCTATCTCGGTCTATTCTTTTGATTTATAAGGGATTTTGCCGATTTCGGCCTATTGGTTAAAAAATGA
GCTGATTTAACAAAAATTTAACGCGAATTAATTCTGTGGAATGTGTGTCAGTTAGGGTGTGGAAAGTCCC
CAGGCTCCCCAGCAGGCAGAAGTATGCAAAGCATGCATCTCAATTAGTCAGCAACCAGGTGTGGAAAGTC
CCCAGGCTCCCCAGCAGGCAGAAGTATGCAAAGCATGCATCTCAATTAGTCAGCAACCATAGTCCCGCCC
CTAACTCCGCCCATCCCGCCCCTAACTCCGCCCAGTTCCGCCCATTCTCCGCCCCATGGCTGACTAATTT
TTTTTATTTATGCAGAGGCCGAGGCCGCCTCTGCCTCTGAGCTATTCCAGAAGTAGTGAGGAGGCTTTTT
TGGAGGCCTAGGCTTTTGCAAAAAGCTCCCGGGAGCTTGTATATCCATTTTCGGATCTGATCAGCACGTG
TTGACAATTAATCATCGGCATAGTATATCGGCATAGTATAATACGACAAGGTGAGGAACTAAACCATGGC
CAAGTTGACCAGTGCCGTTCCGGTGCTCACCGCGCGCGACGTCGCCGGAGCGGTCGAGTTCTGGACCGAC
CGGCTCGGGTTCTCCCGGGACTTCGTGGAGGACGACTTCGCCGGTGTGGTCCGGGACGACGTGACCCTGT
TCATCAGCGCGGTCCAGGACCAGGTGGTGCCGGACAACACCCTGGCCTGGGTGTGGGTGCGCGGCCTGGA
CGAGCTGTACGCCGAGTGGTCGGAGGTCGTGTCCACGAACTTCCGGGACGCCTCCGGGCCGGCCATGACC
GAGATCGGCGAGCAGCCGTGGGGGCGGGAGTTCGCCCTGCGCGACCCGGCCGGCAACTGCGTGCACTTCG
TGGCCGAGGAGCAGGACTGACACGTGCTACGAGATTTCGATTCCACCGCCGCCTTCTATGAAAGGTTGGG
CTTCGGAATCGTTTTCCGGGACGCCGGCTGGATGATCCTCCAGCGCGGGGATCTCATGCTGGAGTTCTTC
GCCCACCCCAACTTGTTTATTGCAGCTTATAATGGTTACAAATAAAGCAATAGCATCACAAATTTCACAA
ATAAAGCATTTTTTTCACTGCATTCTAGTTGTGGTTTGTCCAAACTCATCAATGTATCTTATCATGTCTG
TATACCGTCGACCTCTAGCTAGAGCTTGGCGTAATCATGGTCATAGCTGTTTCCTGTGTGAAATTGTTAT
CCGCTCACAATTCCACACAACATACGAGCCGGAAGCATAAAGTGTAAAGCCTGGGGTGCCTAATGAGTGA
GCTAACTCACATTAATTGCGTTGCGCTCACTGCCCGCTTTCCAGTCGGGAAACCTGTCGTGCCAGCTGCA
TTAATGAATCGGCCAACGCGCGGGGAGAGGCGGTTTGCGTATTGGGCGCTCTTCCGCTTCCTCGCTCACT
GACTCGCTGCGCTCGGTCGTTCGGCTGCGGCGAGCGGTATCAGCTCACTCAAAGGCGGTAATACGGTTAT
CCACAGAATCAGGGGATAACGCAGGAAAGAACATGTGAGCAAAAGGCCAGCAAAAGGCCAGGAACCGTAA
AAAGGCCGCGTTGCTGGCGTTTTTCCATAGGCTCCGCCCCCCTGACGAGCATCACAAAAATCGACGCTCA
AGTCAGAGGTGGCGAAACCCGACAGGACTATAAAGATACCAGGCGTTTCCCCCTGGAAGCTCCCTCGTGC
GCTCTCCTGTTCCGACCCTGCCGCTTACCGGATACCTGTCCGCCTTTCTCCCTTCGGGAAGCGTGGCGCT
TTCTCATAGCTCACGCTGTAGGTATCTCAGTTCGGTGTAGGTCGTTCGCTCCAAGCTGGGCTGTGTGCAC
GAACCCCCCGTTCAGCCCGACCGCTGCGCCTTATCCGGTAACTATCGTCTTGAGTCCAACCCGGTAAGAC
ACGACTTATCGCCACTGGCAGCAGCCACTGGTAACAGGATTAGCAGAGCGAGGTATGTAGGCGGTGCTAC
AGAGTTCTTGAAGTGGTGGCCTAACTACGGCTACACTAGAAGAACAGTATTTGGTATCTGCGCTCTGCTG
AAGCCAGTTACCTTCGGAAAAAGAGTTGGTAGCTCTTGATCCGGCAAACAAACCACCGCTGGTAGCGGTG
GTTTTTTTGTTTGCAAGCAGCAGATTACGCGCAGAAAAAAAGGATCTCAAGAAGATCCTTTGATCTTTTC
TACGGGGTCTGACGCTCAGTGGAACGAAAACTCACGTTAAGGGATTTTGGTCATGAGATTATCAAAAAGG
ATCTTCACCTAGATCCTTTTAAATTAAAAATGAAGTTTTAAATCAATCTAAAGTATATATGAGTAAACTT
GGTCTGACAGTTACCAATGCTTAATCAGTGAGGCACCTATCTCAGCGATCTGTCTATTTCGTTCATCCAT
AGTTGCCTGACTCCCCGTCGTGTAGATAACTACGATACGGGAGGGCTTACCATCTGGCCCCAGTGCTGCA
ATGATACCGCGAGACCCACGCTCACCGGCTCCAGATTTATCAGCAATAAACCAGCCAGCCGGAAGGGCCG
AGCGCAGAAGTGGTCCTGCAACTTTATCCGCCTCCATCCAGTCTATTAATTGTTGCCGGGAAGCTAGAGT
AAGTAGTTCGCCAGTTAATAGTTTGCGCAACGTTGTTGCCATTGCTACAGGCATCGTGGTGTCACGCTCG
TCGTTTGGTATGGCTTCATTCAGCTCCGGTTCCCAACGATCAAGGCGAGTTACATGATCCCCCATGTTGT
GCAAAAAAGCGGTTAGCTCCTTCGGTCCTCCGATCGTTGTCAGAAGTAAGTTGGCCGCAGTGTTATCACT
CATGGTTATGGCAGCACTGCATAATTCTCTTACTGTCATGCCATCCGTAAGATGCTTTTCTGTGACTGGT
GAGTACTCAACCAAGTCATTCTGAGAATAGTGTATGCGGCGACCGAGTTGCTCTTGCCCGGCGTCAATAC
GGGATAATACCGCGCCACATAGCAGAACTTTAAAAGTGCTCATCATTGGAAAACGTTCTTCGGGGCGAAA
ACTCTCAAGGATCTTACCGCTGTTGAGATCCAGTTCGATGTAACCCACTCGTGCACCCAACTGATCTTCA
GCATCTTTTACTTTCACCAGCGTTTCTGGGTGAGCAAAAACAGGAAGGCAAAATGCCGCAAAAAAGGGAA
TAAGGGCGACACGGAAATGTTGAATACTCATACTCTTCCTTTTTCAATATTATTGAAGCATTTATCAGGG
TTATTGTCTCATGAGCGGATACATATTTGAATGTATTTAGAAAAATAAACAAATAGGGGTTCCGCGCACA
TTTCCCCGAAAAGTGCCACCTGAC
Features (pLannotate 1.2.2; 37 found; start..end, strand, type, name):
     31..83      -  misc_feature   bom (fragment): basis of mobility region from pBR322
    238..617     +  enhancer       CMV enhancer: human cytomegalovirus immediate early enhancer
    618..817     +  promoter       CMV promoter: human cytomegalovirus (CMV) immediate early promoter
    835..1015    +  LTR            5' LTR (truncated): truncated 5' long terminal repeat (LTR) from HIV-1
   1062..1187    +  misc_feature   HIV-1 Ψ: packaging signal of human immunodeficiency virus type 1
   1171..1534    +  CDS            HIV-1 gag (fragment): gag protein from human immunodeficiency virus 1; gag
   1680..1913    +  misc_feature   RRE: The Rev response element (RRE) of HIV-1 allows for Rev-dependent mRNA export from the nucleus to the cytoplasm.
   2290..2390    +  CDS            Rev (fragment): human immunodeficiency virus 1 (HIV-1) Rev protein; rev; enhances nuclear export of unspliced and incompletely spliced viral mRNAs
   2440..2557    +  misc_feature   cPPT/CTS: central polypurine tract and central termination sequence of HIV-1
   2608..2848    +  promoter       U6 promoter: RNA polymerase III promoter for human U6 snRNA
   2879..2954    +  misc_RNA       gRNA scaffold: guide RNA scaffold for the Streptococcus pyogenes CRISPR/Cas9 system
   2961..3004    +  misc_RNA       gRNA scaffold (fragment): guide RNA scaffold for the Streptococcus pyogenes CRISPR/Cas9 system
   3045..3285    +  promoter       U6 promoter: RNA polymerase III promoter for human U6 snRNA
   3313..3388    +  misc_RNA       gRNA scaffold: guide RNA scaffold for the Streptococcus pyogenes CRISPR/Cas9 system
   3406..3424    +  CDS            small t antigen (fragment): SV40 (simian virus 40) small t antigen
   3450..3661    +  promoter       EF-1α core promoter: core promoter for human elongation factor EF-1α
   3681..4004    +  CDS            DD: destabilization domain that can be stabilized by Shield1 in the ProteoTuner™ system L106P mutant of FKBP12
   4014..8117    +  CDS            Cas9: Cas9 (Csn1) endonuclease from the Streptococcus pyogenes Type II CRISPR/Cas system generates RNA-guided double strand breaks in DNA
   8259..8654    +  CDS            BSD: blasticidin S deaminase; Aspergillus terreus BSD; confers resistance to blasticidin
   8669..9257    +  misc_feature   WPRE: woodchuck hepatitis virus posttranscriptional regulatory element
   9308..9327    +  misc_feature   cPPT/CTS (fragment): central polypurine tract and central termination sequence of HIV-1
   9329..9562    +  LTR            3' LTR (ΔU3): self-inactivating 3' long terminal repeat (LTR) from HIV-1
   9594..9818    +  polyA_signal   bGH poly(A) signal: bovine growth hormone polyadenylation signal
   9822..9843    +  promoter       SV40 promoter (fragment): SV40 enhancer and early promoter
   9864..10292   +  rep_origin     f1 ori (sequence partly withheld): f1 bacteriophage origin of replication; arrow indicates direction of (+) strand synthesis
  10306..10635   +  promoter       SV40 promoter: SV40 enhancer and early promoter
  10683..10730   +  promoter       EM7 promoter: synthetic bacterial promoter&nbsp
  10749..11123   +  CDS            BleoR: antibiotic-binding protein; Sh ble from Streptoalloteichus hindustanus; confers resistance to bleomycin, phleomycin, and Zeocin™
  11133..11258   +  CDS            ble (fragment): BLE_KLEPN - Experimental evidence at protein level: Swiss-Prot protein existence level 1. Binding protein with a strong affinity to the bleomycin family of antibiotics. Binds to CL990; an antimitotic-antibiotic compound. From Klebsiella pneumoniae.
  11253..11374   +  polyA_signal   SV40 poly(A) signal: SV40 polyadenylation signal
  11445..11467   -  protein_bind   lac operator (fragment): The lac repressor binds to the lac operator to inhibit transcription in E. coli. This inhibition can be relieved by adding lactose or isopropyl-β-D-thiogalactopyranoside (IPTG). lac repressor encoded by lacI
  11471..11501   -  promoter       lac promoter: promoter for the E. coli lac operon
  11516..11537   -  protein_bind   CAP binding site: CAP binding activates transcription in the presence of cAMP. E. coli catabolite activator protein
  11550..11642   -  CDS            lacI (fragment): lac repressor; lacI; The lac repressor binds to the lac operator to inhibit transcription in E. coli. This inhibition can be relieved by adding lactose or isopropyl-β-D-thiogalactopyranoside (IPTG).
  11825..12413   -  rep_origin     ori: high-copy-number ColE1/pMB1/pBR322/pUC origin of replication
  12584..13444   -  CDS            AmpR: β-lactamase; bla; confers resistance to ampicillin, carbenicillin, and related antibiotics
  13445..13549   -  promoter       AmpR promoter: bla
