[The description below was written by a language model from this plasmid's Addgene catalogue record and pLannotate feature annotations shown in this document.]
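Description:
pDual_dsCas9_Blast_hs_TP73 is a 13.6 kb lentiviral CRISPR vector built on the pDual_dsCas9_Blast backbone. It delivers two guide RNAs against human TP73 together with a drug-stabilisable Cas9. In bacteria it replicates from a high-copy ColE1/pUC-type origin and is selected with ampicillin through AmpR. An f1 origin and an SV40/EM7-driven BleoR (Zeocin resistance) cassette also sit in the plasmid backbone, outside the region packaged into virus. The viral portion has a third-generation, self-inactivating layout. A CMV enhancer/promoter drives a truncated HIV-1 5' LTR, followed by the Ψ packaging signal, RRE and cPPT/CTS. The WPRE and a ΔU3 3' LTR close the transfer cassette, with a bGH polyadenylation signal downstream.

Between the LTRs, two tandem human U6 promoters are each followed by an S. pyogenes gRNA scaffold, so both TP73-targeting guides are expressed from a single integrated provirus. The dual-guide insert was cloned by restriction enzymes between SbfI and BsmBI sites. Downstream, an EF-1α core promoter drives a fusion of the FKBP12 L106P destabilisation domain (DD) to Cas9. The fusion is degraded unless the ligand Shield1 is present, and this is the basis of the "inducible" Cas9 in the stated purpose. According to the catalogue entry, Cas9 is linked through a P2A peptide to blasticidin S deaminase; the feature table annotates the BSD coding sequence but not the P2A itself. This arrangement lets transduced mammalian cells be selected with blasticidin while nuclease activity is kept low until induction. The construct is therefore suited to temporally controlled disruption of TP73 in human cells, although the record does not state what editing outcome the paired guides are meant to produce.
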