Addgene plasmid #214691: pDual_dsCas9_Blast_hs_TP73
Purpose: Lentiviral expression vector for an inducible Cas9-P2A-Blasticidin resistance casette with two sgRNA sequences against human TP73
Depositing lab: Kevin Janes. Depositing organization: University of Virginia.
Backbone
  Vector backbone: pDual_dsCas9_Blast
  Vector type: Lentiviral, CRISPR
Growth in bacteria
  Bacterial resistance: Ampicillin, 100 μg/mL
  Growth temperature: 30°C
  Growth strain: NEB Stable
  Copy number: High Copy
Gene/Insert
  Gene/Insert name: dgRNA_TP73
  gRNA/shRNA sequence: GCCTTCGGTTTCCAGCCGCG; CAGCATGGACGTCTTCCACC
  Species: H. sapiens (human)
  Entrez Gene: TP73 (a.k.a. CILD47, P73)
  Cloning method: Restriction Enzyme; 5′ cloning site SbfI (unknown if destroyed); 3′ cloning site BsmBI (unknown if destroyed)
Terms and licenses: Academic/Nonprofit Terms; Industry Terms: Not Available to Industry
How to cite: pDual_dsCas9_Blast_hs_TP73 was a gift from Kevin Janes (Addgene plasmid # 214691 ; http://n2t.net/addgene:214691 ; RRID:Addgene_214691)
